Addgene plasmid #142620: TFORF0427
Purpose: Lentiviral vector for overexpressing transcription factor ORFs with unique 24-bp barcodes. Barcodes facilitate identification of transcription factors in pooled screens.
Depositing lab: Feng Zhang. Depositing organization: Broad Institute. Publication: A transcription factor atlas of directed differentiation. Joung J, Ma S, Tay T, Geiger-Schuller KR, Kirchgatterer PC, Verdine VK, Guo B, Arias-Garcia MA, Allen WE, Singh A, Kuksenko O, Abudayyeh OO, Gootenberg JS, Fu Z, Macrae RK, Buenrostro JD, Regev A, Zhang F. Cell. 2023 Jan 5;186(1):209-229.e26. doi: 10.1016/j.cell.2022.11.026. PubMed 36608654.
Backbone
  Vector backbone: pLX_TRC317
  Backbone manufacturer: Broad Institute Genetic Perturbation Platform
  Backbone size w/o insert (bp): 8264
  Vector type: Mammalian Expression, Lentiviral
  Selectable markers: Puromycin
Growth in bacteria
  Bacterial resistance: Ampicillin, 100 μg/mL
  Growth temperature: 37°C
  Growth strain: NEB Stable
  Copy number: High Copy
Gene/Insert
  Gene/Insert name: PBX1
  Species: H. sapiens (human)
  Insert size (bp): 1394
  Entrez Gene: PBX1 (a.k.a. CAKUHED)
  Promoter: EF1a
  Cloning method: Unknown
  Sequencing primers: 5′ GGGTGGAGACTGAAGTTAGGCCAG; 3′ CACATAGCGTAAAAGGAGCAACATAG
Terms and licenses: Academic/Nonprofit Terms; Industry Terms: Not Available to Industry
Depositor comments: NM_002585,XM_005245229,ENST00000420696 . The transcription factor ORF portion of this plasmid was synthesized by Genewiz. Please test multiple small colonies in case of plasmid recombination. To make this collection available in a timely manner, a portion of this collection was not fully sequenced by Addgene. If an Addgene verified full plasmid sequence is not available, please contact us prior to placing an order to request the full sequence.
How to cite: TFORF0427 was a gift from Feng Zhang (Addgene plasmid # 142620 ; http://n2t.net/addgene:142620 ; RRID:Addgene_142620)
