[The description below was written by a language model from this plasmid's Addgene catalogue record and pLannotate feature annotations shown in this document.]
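Description:
TFORF0427 is a lentiviral mammalian expression plasmid built on the pLX_TRC317 backbone. It carries the human transcription factor PBX1 as an open reading frame under the constitutive EF-1α promoter. It belongs to a large barcoded transcription factor ORF collection in which each ORF is paired with a unique 24-bp barcode, so individual factors can be identified by sequencing in pooled overexpression screens. The barcode is not annotated in the feature table. It may lie in the short stretch between the PBX1 coding sequence and the WPRE, where only a small U6-like fragment is called, but the record does not confirm this. The depositor notes that the ORF was made by gene synthesis and cites several PBX1 reference transcripts.

The viral portion has a third-generation, self-inactivating layout. An RSV promoter drives a truncated HIV-1 5' LTR, followed by the Ψ packaging signal with a gag fragment, the RRE for Rev-dependent export of the genomic RNA, and a cPPT/CTS. The cassette ends in a ΔU3 3' LTR that is followed by an SV40 poly(A) signal. Within the proviral region, an SV40 promoter drives puromycin N-acetyltransferase, which allows selection of transduced cells. This cassette sits upstream of the EF-1α–PBX1 unit, and a WPRE downstream of the ORF enhances transcript stability and expression.

In bacteria the plasmid is maintained through a high-copy ColE1/pUC origin and ampicillin resistance. The backbone also holds an f1 origin and remnants of lac, T7 and T3 elements. The depositor warns that recombination can occur, as is common for LTR-containing plasmids. Typical use is producing lentivirus to overexpress PBX1, alone or within pooled libraries, in directed differentiation and cell-fate studies.
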