Features (pLannotate 1.2.2; 31 found; start..end, strand, type, name):
      5..231     +  promoter       RSV promoter: Rous sarcoma virus enhancer/promoter
    232..412     +  LTR            5' LTR (truncated): truncated 5' long terminal repeat (LTR) from HIV-1
    459..584     +  misc_feature   HIV-1 Ψ: packaging signal of human immunodeficiency virus type 1
    568..931     +  CDS            HIV-1 gag (fragment): gag protein from human immunodeficiency virus 1; gag
   1077..1310    +  misc_feature   RRE: The Rev response element (RRE) of HIV-1 allows for Rev-dependent mRNA export from the nucleus to the cytoplasm.
   1687..1713    +  CDS            Rev (fragment): human immunodeficiency virus 1 (HIV-1) Rev protein; rev; enhances nuclear export of unspliced and incompletely spliced viral mRNAs
   1720..1743    +  promoter       SV40 promoter (fragment): SV40 early promoter
   1744..1815    +  promoter       SV40 promoter (fragment): SV40 enhancer and early promoter
   1839..1974    +  rep_origin     SV40 ori: SV40 origin of replication
   2020..2616    +  CDS            PuroR (fragment): puromycin N-acetyltransferase; pac from Streptomyces; confers resistance to puromycin
   2665..2782    +  misc_feature   cPPT/CTS: central polypurine tract and central termination sequence of HIV-1
   2847..2913    +  CDS            small t antigen (fragment): SV40 (simian virus 40) small t antigen
   2920..4098    +  promoter       EF-1α promoter: strong constitutive promoter for human elongation factor EF-1α
   4115..5404    +  CDS            PBX1: PBX1_HUMAN - Also known as PRL. Experimental evidence at protein level: Swiss-Prot protein existence level 1. [Isoform PBX1b]: As part of a PDX1:PBX1b:MEIS2B complex in pancreatic acinar cells, is involved in the transcriptional activation of the ELA1 enhancer; the complex binds to the enhancer B element and cooperates with the transcription factor 1 complex (PTF1) bound to the enhancer A element. From Homo sapiens (Human).
   5420..5473    +  promoter       U6 promoter (fragment): RNA polymerase III promoter for human U6 snRNA
   5515..6103    +  misc_feature   WPRE: woodchuck hepatitis virus posttranscriptional regulatory element
   6154..6173    +  misc_feature   cPPT/CTS (fragment): central polypurine tract and central termination sequence of HIV-1
   6175..6408    +  LTR            3' LTR (ΔU3): self-inactivating 3' long terminal repeat (LTR) from HIV-1
   6486..6607    +  polyA_signal   SV40 poly(A) signal: SV40 polyadenylation signal
   6647..6782    +  rep_origin     SV40 ori: SV40 origin of replication
   6803..6821    -  promoter       T7 promoter: promoter for bacteriophage T7 RNA polymerase
   6829..6984    +  CDS            lacZα (fragment): LacZα fragment of β-galactosidase; lacZ fragment
   6989..7417    +  rep_origin     f1 ori (sequence partly withheld): f1 bacteriophage origin of replication; arrow indicates direction of (+) strand synthesis
   7470..7574    +  promoter       AmpR promoter: bla
   7575..8435    +  CDS            AmpR: β-lactamase; bla; confers resistance to ampicillin, carbenicillin, and related antibiotics
   8606..9194    +  rep_origin     ori: high-copy-number ColE1/pMB1/pBR322/pUC origin of replication
   9377..9469    +  CDS            lacI (fragment): lac repressor; lacI; The lac repressor binds to the lac operator to inhibit transcription in E. coli. This inhibition can be relieved by adding lactose or isopropyl-β-D-thiogalactopyranoside (IPTG).
   9482..9503    +  protein_bind   CAP binding site: CAP binding activates transcription in the presence of cAMP. E. coli catabolite activator protein
   9518..9548    +  promoter       lac promoter: promoter for the E. coli lac operon
   9556..9572    +  protein_bind   lac operator: The lac repressor binds to the lac operator to inhibit transcription in E. coli. This inhibition can be relieved by adding lactose or isopropyl-β-D-thiogalactopyranoside (IPTG). lac repressor encoded by lacI
   9617..9635    +  promoter       T3 promoter: promoter for bacteriophage T3 RNA polymerase
>Addgene plasmid #142620 | TFORF0427 | addgene full sequence | sequence record 396008 | Addgene NGS Result
TTAATGTAGTCTTATGCAATACTCTTGTAGTCTTGCAACATGGTAACGATGAGTTAGCAACATGCCTTAC
AAGGAGAGAAAAAGCACCGTGCATGCCGATTGGTGGAAGTAAGGTGGTACGATCGTGCCTTATTAGGAAG
GCAACAGACGGGTCTGACATGGATTGGACGAACCACTGAATTGCCGCATTGCAGAGATATTGTATTTAAG
TGCCTAGCTCGATACATAAACGGGTCTCTCTGGTTAGACCAGATCTGAGCCTGGGAGCTCTCTGGCTAAC
TAGGGAACCCACTGCTTAAGCCTCAATAAAGCTTGCCTTGAGTGCTTCAAGTAGTGTGTGCCCGTCTGTT
GTGTGACTCTGGTAACTAGAGATCCCTCAGACCCTTTTAGTCAGTGTGGAAAATCTCTAGCAGTGGCGCC
CGAACAGGGACTTGAAAGCGAAAGGGAAACCAGAGGAGCTCTCTCGACGCAGGACTCGGCTTGCTGAAGC
GCGCACGGCAAGAGGCGAGGGGCGGCGACTGGTGAGTACGCCAAAAATTTTGACTAGCGGAGGCTAGAAG
GAGAGAGATGGGTGCGAGAGCGTCAGTATTAAGCGGGGGAGAATTAGATCGCGATGGGAAAAAATTCGGT
TAAGGCCAGGGGGAAAGAAAAAATATAAATTAAAACATATAGTATGGGCAAGCAGGGAGCTAGAACGATT
CGCAGTTAATCCTGGCCTGTTAGAAACATCAGAAGGCTGTAGACAAATACTGGGACAGCTACAACCATCC
CTTCAGACAGGATCAGAAGAACTTAGATCATTATATAATACAGTAGCAACCCTCTATTGTGTGCATCAAA
GGATAGAGATAAAAGACACCAAGGAAGCTTTAGACAAGATAGAGGAAGAGCAAAACAAAAGTAAGACCAC
CGCACAGCAAGCGGCCGCTGATCTTCAGACCTGGAGGAGGAGATATGAGGGACAATTGGAGAAGTGAATT
ATATAAATATAAAGTAGTAAAAATTGAACCATTAGGAGTAGCACCCACCAAGGCAAAGAGAAGAGTGGTG
CAGAGAGAAAAAAGAGCAGTGGGAATAGGAGCTTTGTTCCTTGGGTTCTTGGGAGCAGCAGGAAGCACTA
TGGGCGCAGCGTCAATGACGCTGACGGTACAGGCCAGACAATTATTGTCTGGTATAGTGCAGCAGCAGAA
CAATTTGCTGAGGGCTATTGAGGCGCAACAGCATCTGTTGCAACTCACAGTCTGGGGCATCAAGCAGCTC
CAGGCAAGAATCCTGGCTGTGGAAAGATACCTAAAGGATCAACAGCTCCTGGGGATTTGGGGTTGCTCTG
GAAAACTCATTTGCACCACTGCTGTGCCTTGGAATGCTAGTTGGAGTAATAAATCTCTGGAACAGATTTG
GAATCACACGACCTGGATGGAGTGGGACAGAGAAATTAACAATTACACAAGCTTAATACACTCCTTAATT
GAAGAATCGCAAAACCAGCAAGAAAAGAATGAACAAGAATTATTGGAATTAGATAAATGGGCAAGTTTGT
GGAATTGGTTTAACATAACAAATTGGCTGTGGTATATAAAATTATTCATAATGATAGTAGGAGGCTTGGT
AGGTTTAAGAATAGTTTTTGCTGTACTTTCTATAGTGAATAGAGTTAGGCAGGGATATTCACCATTATCG
TTTCAGACCCACCTCCCAACCCCGAGGGGACCCATGCATTGCATCTCAATTAGTCAGCAACCAGGTGTGG
AAAGTCCCCAGGCTCCCCAGCAGGCAGAAGTATGCAAAGCATGCGTCTCAATTAGTCAGCAACCATAGTC
CCGCCCCTAACTCCGCCCATCCCGCCCCTAACTCCGCCCAGTTCCGCCCATTCTCCGCCCCATGGCTGAC
TAATTTTTTTTATTTATGCAGAGGCCGAGGCCGCCTCGGCCTCTGAGCTATTCCAGAAGTAGTGAGGAGG
CTTTTTTGGAGGCCTAGGCTTTTGCAAAAAGCTTTCTAGAGGTACCACCGGAGCTTACCATGACCGAGTA
CAAGCCCACGGTGCGCCTCGCCACCCGCGACGACGTCCCCAGGGCCGTACGCACCCTCGCCGCCGCGTTC
GCCGACTACCCCGCCACGCGCCACACCGTCGATCCGGACCGCCACATCGAGCGGGTCACCGAGCTGCAAG
AACTCTTCCTCACGCGCGTCGGGCTCGACATCGGCAAGGTGTGGGTCGCGGACGACGGCGCCGCCGTGGC
GGTCTGGACCACGCCGGAGAGCGTCGAAGCGGGGGCGGTGTTCGCCGAGATCGGCCCGCGCATGGCCGAG
TTGAGCGGTTCCCGGCTGGCCGCGCAGCAACAGATGGAAGGCCTCCTGGCGCCGCACCGGCCCAAGGAGC
CCGCGTGGTTCCTGGCCACCGTCGGCGTCTCGCCCGACCACCAGGGCAAGGGTCTGGGCAGCGCCGTCGT
GCTCCCCGGAGTGGAGGCGGCCGAGCGCGCCGGGGTGCCCGCCTTCCTGGAGACCTCCGCGCCCCGCAAC
CTCCCCTTCTACGAGCGGCTCGGCTTCACCGTCACCGCCGACGTCGAGGTGCCCGAAGGACCGCGCACCT
GGTGCATGACCCGCAAGCCCGGTGCCAGTTAACGAATTCTAGATCTTGAGACAAATGGCAGTATTCATCC
ACAATTTTAAAAGAAAAGGGGGGATTGGGGGGTACAGTGCAGGGGAAAGAATAGTAGACATAATAGCAAC
AGACATACAAACTAAAGAATTACAAAAACAAATTACAAAAATTCAAAATTTTCGGGTTTATTACAGGGAC
AGCAGAGATCCACTTTGGCGCCGGCTCGAGGCCTGCAGGTGCAAAGATGGATAAAGTTTTAAACAGAGAG
GAATCTTTGCAGCTAATGGACCTTCTAGGTCTTGAAAGGAGTGGGAATTGGCTCCGGTGCCCGTCAGTGG
GCAGAGCGCACATCGCCCACAGTCCCCGAGAAGTTGGGGGGAGGGGTCGGCAATTGAACCGGTGCCTAGA
GAAGGTGGCGCGGGGTAAACTGGGAAAGTGATGTCGTGTACTGGCTCCGCCTTTTTCCCGAGGGTGGGGG
AGAACCGTATATAAGTGCAGTAGTCGCCGTGAACGTTCTTTTTCGCAACGGGTTTGCCGCCAGAACACAG
GTAAGTGCCGTGTGTGGTTCCCGCGGGCCTGGCCTCTTTACGGGTTATGGCCCTTGCGTGCCTTGAATTA
CTTCCACCTGGCTGCAGTACGTGATTCTTGATCCCGAGCTTCGGGTTGGAAGTGGGTGGGAGAGTTCGAG
GCCTTGCGCTTAAGGAGCCCCTTCGCCTCGTGCTTGAGTTGAGGCCTGGCCTGGGCGCTGGGGCCGCCGC
GTGCGAATCTGGTGGCACCTTCGCGCCTGTCTCGCTGCTTTCGATAAGTCTCTAGCCATTTAAAATTTTT
GATGACCTGCTGCGACGCTTTTTTTCTGGCAAGATAGTCTTGTAAATGCGGGCCAAGATCTGCACACTGG
TATTTCGGTTTTTGGGGCCGCGGGCGGCGACGGGGCCCGTGCGTCCCAGCGCACATGTTCGGCGAGGCGG
GGCCTGCGAGCGCGGCCACCGAGAATCGGACGGGGGTAGTCTCAAGCTGGCCGGCCTGCTCTGGTGCCTG
GCCTCGCGCCGCCGTGTATCGCCCCGCCCTGGGCGGCAAGGCTGGCCCGGTCGGCACCAGTTGCGTGAGC
GGAAAGATGGCCGCTTCCCGGCCCTGCTGCAGGGAGCTCAAAATGGAGGACGCGGCGCTCGGGAGAGCGG
GCGGGTGAGTCACCCACACAAAGGAAAAGGGCCTTTCCGTCCTCAGCCGTCGCTTCATGTGACTCCACGG
AGTACCGGGCGCCGTCCAGGCACCTCGATTAGTTCTCGAGCTTTTGGAGTACGTCGTCTTTAGGTTGGGG
GGAGGGGTTTTATGCGATGGAGTTTCCCCACACTGAGTGGGTGGAGACTGAAGTTAGGCCAGCTTGGCAC
TTGATGTAATTCTCCTTGGAATTTGCCCTTTTTGAGTTTGGATCTTGGTTCATTCTCAAGCCTCAGACAG
TGGTTCAAAGTTTTTTTCTTCCATTTCAGGTGTCGTGAGGCTAGCACCGCCACCATGGACGAGCAGCCCA
GGCTGATGCATTCCCATGCTGGGGTCGGGATGGCCGGACACCCCGGCCTGTCCCAGCACTTGCAGGATGG
GGCCGGAGGGACCGAGGGGGAGGGCGGGAGGAAGCAGGACATTGGAGACATTTTACAGCAAATTATGACC
ATCACAGACCAGAGTTTGGATGAGGCGCAGGCCAGAAAACATGCTTTAAACTGCCACAGAATGAAGCCTG
CCTTGTTTAATGTGTTGTGTGAAATCAAAGAAAAAACAGTTTTGAGTATCCGAGGAGCCCAGGAGGAGGA
ACCCACAGACCCCCAGCTGATGCGGCTGGACAACATGCTGTTAGCGGAAGGCGTGGCGGGGCCTGAGAAG
GGCGGAGGGTCGGCGGCAGCGGCGGCAGCGGCGGCGGCTTCTGGAGGGGCAGGTTCAGACAACTCAGTGG
AGCATTCAGATTACAGAGCCAAACTCTCACAGATCAGACAAATCTACCATACGGAGCTGGAGAAATACGA
GCAGGCCTGCAACGAGTTCACCACCCACGTGATGAATCTCCTGCGAGAGCAAAGCCGGACCAGGCCCATC
TCCCCAAAGGAGATTGAGCGGATGGTCAGCATCATCCACCGCAAGTTCAGCTCCATCCAGATGCAGCTCA
AGCAGAGCACGTGCGAGGCGGTGATGATCCTGCGTTCCCGATTTCTGGATGCGCGGCGGAAGAGACGGAA
TTTCAACAAGCAAGCGACAGAAATCCTGAATGAATATTTCTATTCCCATCTCAGCAACCCTTACCCCAGT
GAGGAAGCCAAAGAGGAGTTAGCCAAGAAGTGTGGCATCACAGTCTCCCAGGTATCAAACTGGTTTGGAA
ATAAGCGAATCCGGTACAAGAAGAACATAGGTAAATTTCAAGAGGAAGCCAATATTTATGCTGCCAAAAC
AGCTGTCACTGCTACCAATGTGTCAGCCCATGGAAGCCAAGCTAACTCGCCCTCAACTCCCAACTCGGCT
GGTTCTTCCAGTTCTTTTAACATGTCAAACTCTGGAGATTTGTTCATGAGCGTGCAGTCACTCAATGGGG
ATTCTTACCAAGGGGCCCAGGTTGGAGCCAACGTGCAATCACAGGTGGATACCCTTCGCCATGTTATCAG
CCAGACAGGAGGATACAGTGATGGACTCGCAGCCAGTCAGATGTACAGTCCGCAGGGCATCAGTGCTAAT
GGAGGTTGGCAGGATGCTACTACCCCTTCATCAGTGACCTCCCCTACAGAAGGCCCTGGCAGTGTTCACT
CTGATACCTCCAACTAGTAATGAACTAGTCCGTAACTTGAAAGTATTTCGATTTCTTGGCTTTATATATC
TTGTGGAAAGGACGAATACCCGACCGGTTACAACACGACACGCGTTAAGTCGACAATCAACCTCTGGATT
ACAAAATTTGTGAAAGATTGACTGGTATTCTTAACTATGTTGCTCCTTTTACGCTATGTGGATACGCTGC
TTTAATGCCTTTGTATCATGCTATTGCTTCCCGTATGGCTTTCATTTTCTCCTCCTTGTATAAATCCTGG
TTGCTGTCTCTTTATGAGGAGTTGTGGCCCGTTGTCAGGCAACGTGGCGTGGTGTGCACTGTGTTTGCTG
ACGCAACCCCCACTGGTTGGGGCATTGCCACCACCTGTCAGCTCCTTTCCGGGACTTTCGCTTTCCCCCT
CCCTATTGCCACGGCGGAACTCATCGCCGCCTGCCTTGCCCGCTGCTGGACAGGGGCTCGGCTGTTGGGC
ACTGACAATTCCGTGGTGTTGTCGGGGAAATCATCGTCCTTTCCTTGGCTGCTCGCCTGTGTTGCCACCT
GGATTCTGCGCGGGACGTCCTTCTGCTACGTCCCTTCGGCCCTCAATCCAGCGGACCTTCCTTCCCGCGG
CCTGCTGCCGGCTCTGCGGCCTCTTCCGCGTCTTCGCCTTCGCCCTCAGACGAGTCGGATCTCCCTTTGG
GCCGCCTCCCCGCGTCGACTTTAAGACCAATGACTTACAAGGCAGCTGTAGATCTTAGCCACTTTTTAAA
AGAAAAGGGGGGACTGGAAGGGCTAATTCACTCCCAACGAAGACAAGATCTGCTTTTTGCTTGTACTGGG
TCTCTCTGGTTAGACCAGATCTGAGCCTGGGAGCTCTCTGGCTAACTAGGGAACCCACTGCTTAAGCCTC
AATAAAGCTTGCCTTGAGTGCTTCAAGTAGTGTGTGCCCGTCTGTTGTGTGACTCTGGTAACTAGAGATC
CCTCAGACCCTTTTAGTCAGTGTGGAAAATCTCTAGCAGTACGTATAGTAGTTCATGTCATCTTATTATT
CAGTATTTATAACTTGCAAAGAAATGAATATCAGAGAGTGAGAGGAACTTGTTTATTGCAGCTTATAATG
GTTACAAATAAAGCAATAGCATCACAAATTTCACAAATAAAGCATTTTTTTCACTGCATTCTAGTTGTGG
TTTGTCCAAACTCATCAATGTATCTTATCATGTCTGGCTCTAGCTATCCCGCCCCTAACTCCGCCCATCC
CGCCCCTAACTCCGCCCAGTTCCGCCCATTCTCCGCCCCATGGCTGACTAATTTTTTTTATTTATGCAGA
GGCCGAGGCCGCCTCGGCCTCTGAGCTATTCCAGAAGTAGTGAGGAGGCTTTTTTGGAGGCCTAGGGACG
TACCCAATTCGCCCTATAGTGAGTCGTATTACGCGCGCTCACTGGCCGTCGTTTTACAACGTCGTGACTG
GGAAAACCCTGGCGTTACCCAACTTAATCGCCTTGCAGCACATCCCCCTTTCGCCAGCTGGCGTAATAGC
GAAGAGGCCCGCACCGATCGCCCTTCCCAACAGTTGCGCAGCCTGAATGGCGAATGGG
[124 nt withheld, positions 6989-7112]
C
[91 nt withheld, positions 7114-7204]
A
[49 nt withheld, positions 7206-7254]
CCTTTGACGTTGGAGTCCACGTTCTTT
[37 nt withheld, positions 7282-7318]
ACCCTATCTCGGTCTATTCTTTTGATTTATAAGGGATTTTGCCGATTTCGGCCTATTGGTTAAAAAATGA
GCTGATTTAACAAAAATTTAACGCGAATTTTAACAAAATATTAACGCTTACAATTTAGGTGGCACTTTTC
GGGGAAATGTGCGCGGAACCCCTATTTGTTTATTTTTCTAAATACATTCAAATATGTATCCGCTCATGAG
ACAATAACCCTGATAAATGCTTCAATAATATTGAAAAAGGAAGAGTATGAGTATTCAACATTTCCGTGTC
GCCCTTATTCCCTTTTTTGCGGCATTTTGCCTTCCTGTTTTTGCTCACCCAGAAACGCTGGTGAAAGTAA
AAGATGCTGAAGATCAGTTGGGTGCACGAGTGGGTTACATCGAACTGGATCTCAACAGCGGTAAGATCCT
TGAGAGTTTTCGCCCCGAAGAACGTTTTCCAATGATGAGCACTTTTAAAGTTCTGCTATGTGGCGCGGTA
TTATCCCGTATTGACGCCGGGCAAGAGCAACTCGGTCGCCGCATACACTATTCTCAGAATGACTTGGTTG
AGTACTCACCAGTCACAGAAAAGCATCTTACGGATGGCATGACAGTAAGAGAATTATGCAGTGCTGCCAT
AACCATGAGTGATAACACTGCGGCCAACTTACTTCTGACAACGATCGGAGGACCGAAGGAGCTAACCGCT
TTTTTGCACAACATGGGGGATCATGTAACTCGCCTTGATCGTTGGGAACCGGAGCTGAATGAAGCCATAC
CAAACGACGAGCGTGACACCACGATGCCTGTAGCAATGGCAACAACGTTGCGCAAACTATTAACTGGCGA
ACTACTTACTCTAGCTTCCCGGCAACAATTAATAGACTGGATGGAGGCGGATAAAGTTGCAGGACCACTT
CTGCGCTCGGCCCTTCCGGCTGGCTGGTTTATTGCTGATAAATCTGGAGCCGGTGAGCGTGGGTCTCGCG
GTATCATTGCAGCACTGGGGCCAGATGGTAAGCCCTCCCGTATCGTAGTTATCTACACGACGGGGAGTCA
GGCAACTATGGATGAACGAAATAGACAGATCGCTGAGATAGGTGCCTCACTGATTAAGCATTGGTAACTG
TCAGACCAAGTTTACTCATATATACTTTAGATTGATTTAAAACTTCATTTTTAATTTAAAAGGATCTAGG
TGAAGATCCTTTTTGATAATCTCATGACCAAAATCCCTTAACGTGAGTTTTCGTTCCACTGAGCGTCAGA
CCCCGTAGAAAAGATCAAAGGATCTTCTTGAGATCCTTTTTTTCTGCGCGTAATCTGCTGCTTGCAAACA
AAAAAACCACCGCTACCAGCGGTGGTTTGTTTGCCGGATCAAGAGCTACCAACTCTTTTTCCGAAGGTAA
CTGGCTTCAGCAGAGCGCAGATACCAAATACTGTTCTTCTAGTGTAGCCGTAGTTAGGCCACCACTTCAA
GAACTCTGTAGCACCGCCTACATACCTCGCTCTGCTAATCCTGTTACCAGTGGCTGCTGCCAGTGGCGAT
AAGTCGTGTCTTACCGGGTTGGACTCAAGACGATAGTTACCGGATAAGGCGCAGCGGTCGGGCTGAACGG
GGGGTTCGTGCACACAGCCCAGCTTGGAGCGAACGACCTACACCGAACTGAGATACCTACAGCGTGAGCT
ATGAGAAAGCGCCACGCTTCCCGAAGGGAGAAAGGCGGACAGGTATCCGGTAAGCGGCAGGGTCGGAACA
GGAGAGCGCACGAGGGAGCTTCCAGGGGGAAACGCCTGGTATCTTTATAGTCCTGTCGGGTTTCGCCACC
TCTGACTTGAGCGTCGATTTTTGTGATGCTCGTCAGGGGGGCGGAGCCTATGGAAAAACGCCAGCAACGC
GGCCTTTTTACGGTTCCTGGCCTTTTGCTGGCCTTTTGCTCACATGTTCTTTCCTGCGTTATCCCCTGAT
TCTGTGGATAACCGTATTACCGCCTTTGAGTGAGCTGATACCGCTCGCCGCAGCCGAACGACCGAGCGCA
GCGAGTCAGTGAGCGAGGAAGCGGAAGAGCGCCCAATACGCAAACCGCCTCTCCCCGCGCGTTGGCCGAT
TCATTAATGCAGCTGGCACGACAGGTTTCCCGACTGGAAAGCGGGCAGTGAGCGCAACGCAATTAATGTG
AGTTAGCTCACTCATTAGGCACCCCAGGCTTTACACTTTATGCTTCCGGCTCGTATGTTGTGTGGAATTG
TGAGCGGATAACAATTTCACACAGGAAACAGCTATGACCATGATTACGCCAAGCGCGCAATTAACCCTCA
CTAAAGGGAACAAAAGCTGGAGCTGCAAGC
