>Addgene plasmid #142620 | TFORF0427 | depositor partial sequence | sequence record 279998 | Insert
ACCGCCACCATGGACGAGCAGCCCAGGCTGATGCATTCCCATGCTGGGGTCGGGATGGCCGGACACCCCG
GCCTGTCCCAGCACTTGCAGGATGGGGCCGGAGGGACCGAGGGGGAGGGCGGGAGGAAGCAGGACATTGG
AGACATTTTACAGCAAATTATGACCATCACAGACCAGAGTTTGGATGAGGCGCAGGCCAGAAAACATGCT
TTAAACTGCCACAGAATGAAGCCTGCCTTGTTTAATGTGTTGTGTGAAATCAAAGAAAAAACAGTTTTGA
GTATCCGAGGAGCCCAGGAGGAGGAACCCACAGACCCCCAGCTGATGCGGCTGGACAACATGCTGTTAGC
GGAAGGCGTGGCGGGGCCTGAGAAGGGCGGAGGGTCGGCGGCAGCGGCGGCAGCGGCGGCGGCTTCTGGA
GGGGCAGGTTCAGACAACTCAGTGGAGCATTCAGATTACAGAGCCAAACTCTCACAGATCAGACAAATCT
ACCATACGGAGCTGGAGAAATACGAGCAGGCCTGCAACGAGTTCACCACCCACGTGATGAATCTCCTGCG
AGAGCAAAGCCGGACCAGGCCCATCTCCCCAAAGGAGATTGAGCGGATGGTCAGCATCATCCACCGCAAG
TTCAGCTCCATCCAGATGCAGCTCAAGCAGAGCACGTGCGAGGCGGTGATGATCCTGCGTTCCCGATTTC
TGGATGCGCGGCGGAAGAGACGGAATTTCAACAAGCAAGCGACAGAAATCCTGAATGAATATTTCTATTC
CCATCTCAGCAACCCTTACCCCAGTGAGGAAGCCAAAGAGGAGTTAGCCAAGAAGTGTGGCATCACAGTC
TCCCAGGTATCAAACTGGTTTGGAAATAAGCGAATCCGGTACAAGAAGAACATAGGTAAATTTCAAGAGG
AAGCCAATATTTATGCTGCCAAAACAGCTGTCACTGCTACCAATGTGTCAGCCCATGGAAGCCAAGCTAA
CTCGCCCTCAACTCCCAACTCGGCTGGTTCTTCCAGTTCTTTTAACATGTCAAACTCTGGAGATTTGTTC
ATGAGCGTGCAGTCACTCAATGGGGATTCTTACCAAGGGGCCCAGGTTGGAGCCAACGTGCAATCACAGG
TGGATACCCTTCGCCATGTTATCAGCCAGACAGGAGGATACAGTGATGGACTCGCAGCCAGTCAGATGTA
CAGTCCGCAGGGCATCAGTGCTAATGGAGGTTGGCAGGATGCTACTACCCCTTCATCAGTGACCTCCCCT
ACAGAAGGCCCTGGCAGTGTTCACTCTGATACCTCCAACTAGTAATGAACTAGTCCGTAACTTGAAAGTA
TTTCGATTTCTTGGCTTTATATATCTTGTGGAAAGGACGAATACCCGACCGGTTACAACACGAC
