>Addgene plasmid #142620 | TFORF0427 | depositor partial sequence | sequence record 279999 | Barcode
ATACCCGACCGGTTACAACACGAC
